Addgene plasmid #49255: pcDNA5-F-Med26-NTD
Purpose: Mammalian expression of flag-tagged Med26-NTD
Depositing lab: Joan Conaway & Ronald Conaway. Depositing organization: Stowers Institute for Medical Research. Publication: Human mediator subunit MED26 functions as a docking site for transcription elongation factors. Takahashi H, Parmely TJ, Sato S, Tomomori-Sato C, Banks CA, Kong SE, Szutorisz H, Swanson SK, Martin-Brown S, Washburn MP, Florens L, Seidel CW, Lin C, Smith ER, Shilatifard A, Conaway RC, Conaway JW. Cell. 2011 Jul 8;146(1):92-104. 10.1016/j.cell.2011.06.005 PubMed 21729782.
Backbone
  Vector backbone: pcDNA5
  Backbone manufacturer: Invitrogen
  Backbone size w/o insert (bp): 5100
  Vector type: Mammalian Expression
  Selectable markers: Hygromycin
Growth in bacteria
  Bacterial resistance: Ampicillin, 100 μg/mL
  Growth temperature: 37°C
  Growth strain: DH5alpha
  Copy number: High Copy
Gene/Insert
  Gene/Insert name: Med 26 (alt name: crsp7)
  Species: H. sapiens (human)
  Mutation: NTD (aa 1-339)
  GenBank ID: NM_004831.3
  Entrez Gene: MED26 (a.k.a. CRSP7, CRSP70)
  Tag / fusion protein: Flag (N terminal on backbone)
  Cloning method: Restriction Enzyme; 5′ cloning site Unknown (unknown if destroyed); 3′ cloning site Unknown (unknown if destroyed)
  Sequencing primers: 5′ T7; 3′ BGH reverse
Terms and licenses: Academic/Nonprofit Terms; Industry Terms: Not Available to Industry
How to cite: pcDNA5-F-Med26-NTD was a gift from Joan Conaway & Ronald Conaway (Addgene plasmid # 49255 ; http://n2t.net/addgene:49255 ; RRID:Addgene_49255)
