[The description below was written by a language model from this plasmid's Addgene catalogue record.]
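Description:
pcDNA5-F-Med26-NTD is a mammalian expression plasmid built on the Invitrogen pcDNA5 backbone (about 5.1 kb without insert). It is propagated in E. coli as a high-copy plasmid under ampicillin selection, and it carries a hygromycin marker for selecting transfected mammalian cells. No feature table accompanies the record, so the promoter, polyadenylation signal and origins are not explicitly listed. The recommended sequencing primers (T7 forward and BGH reverse) indicate that the insert sits between a T7 promoter/priming site and a bovine growth hormone polyadenylation region, the usual layout of pcDNA-series vectors, which typically drive expression from a CMV promoter. The restriction sites used for cloning are recorded as unknown.

The insert is a truncated form of human MED26 (also known as CRSP7 or CRSP70), a subunit of the Mediator transcriptional coactivator complex. The fragment is described as the N-terminal domain construct and covers amino acids 1–339. It is fused at its N terminus to a FLAG epitope supplied by the backbone, which allows detection with anti-FLAG antibodies and affinity purification of the protein along with associated factors.

The stated purpose is mammalian expression of FLAG-tagged Med26-NTD. The associated study addressed MED26 as a docking site for transcription elongation factors. A tagged domain fragment of this kind would suit mapping which part of MED26 mediates such interactions, for example by transient or hygromycin-selected stable expression followed by FLAG immunoprecipitation, although the record does not spell out specific experiments.
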