>Addgene plasmid #49255 | pcDNA5-F-Med26-NTD | depositor partial sequence | sequence record 73094 | T7 read
CATGCTGCATGCAGACTACAGGACGATGATGACAAGCTCGACATGACAGCGGCTCCGGCGTCTCCGCAGC
AGATCAGGGACCGGCTGCTGCAGGCCATCGACCCCCAGAGCAACATCCGGAACATGGTGGCGGTGCTGGA
AGTCATCTCCAGCCTGGAGAAATACCCTATTACCAAAGAGGCACTTGAGGAAACACGACTTGGGAAGCTC
ATCAACGACGTCCGCAAGAAAACCAAGAACGAGGAGCTCGCCAAGCGGGCCAAGAAGCTGCTGCGGAGCT
GGCAGAAGCTCATCGAGCCGGCACACCAGCATGAGGCGGCGCTGCGGGGGCTGGCGGGGGCCACCGGCTC
TGCCAACGGGGGCGCACACAACTGCCGGCCGTGAGGATCCGGTACCGTCGAGTCTAGAGGGCCCGTTTAA
ACCCGCTGATCAGCCTCGACTGTGCCTTCTAGTTGCCAGCCATCTGTTGTTTGCCCCTCCCCCGTGCCTT
CCTTGACCCTGGAAGGTGCCACTCCCACTGTCCTTTCCTAATAAAATGAGGAAATTGCATCGCATTGTCT
GAGTAGGTGTCATTCTATTCTGGGGGGTGGGGTGGGGCAAGACAGCAATGTTCAATTTTGGGTGTCAATA
ACATTTTGGTTACCGATACATTTGACTCTTTGCTTCTAAGTAGAGATAAGGTTTGGTTCTTGTCCTGTCT
TTGCCAACG
