>Addgene plasmid #49255 | pcDNA5-F-Med26-NTD | addgene partial sequence | sequence record 75623 | CMV-F 5'-CGCAAATGGGCGGTAGGCGTG-3'
GAGCTCTCTGGCTAACTAGAGAACCCACTGCTTACTGGCTTATCGAAATTAATACGACTCACTATAGGGA
GACCCAAGCTGGCTAGCATGCCAGACTACAAGGACGATGATGACAAGCTCGACATGACAGCGGCTCCGGC
GTCTCCGCAGCAGATCAGGGACCGGCTGCTGCAGGCCATCGACCCCCAGAGCAACATCCGGAACATGGTG
GCGGTGCTGGAAGTCATCTCCAGCCTGGAGAAATACCCTATTACCAAAGAGGCACTTGAGGAAACACGAC
TTGGGAAGCTCATCAACGACGTCCGCAAGAAAACCAAGAACGAGGAGCTCGCCAAGCGGGCCAAGAAGCT
GCTGCGGAGCTGGCAGAAGCTCATCGAGCCGGCACACCAGCATGAGGCGGCGCTGCGGGGGCTGGCGGGG
GCCACCGGCTCTGCCAACGGGGGCGCACACAACTGCCGGCCGTGAGGATCCGGTACCGTCGAGTCTAGAG
GGCCCGTTTAAACCCGCTGATCAGCCTCGACTGTGCCTTCTAGTTGCCAGCCATCTGTTGTTTGCCCCTC
CCCCGTGCCTTCCTTGACCCTGGAAGGTGCCACTCCCACTGTCCTTTCCTAATAAAATGAGGAAATTGCA
TCGCATTGTCTGAGTAGGTGTCATTCTATTCTGGGGGGTGGGGTGGGGCAGGACAGCAAGGGGGAGGATT
GGGAAGACAATAGCAGGCATGCTGGGGATGCGGTGGGCTCTATGGCTTCTGAGGCGGAAAGAACCAGCTG
GGGCTCTAGGGGGTATCCCC
[80 nt withheld, positions 791-870]
